>Addgene plasmid #178190 | pGPTVII-nlsSED1 | addgene full sequence | sequence record 349908 | Addgene NGS Result
GGGTAAACCTAAGAGAAAAGAGCGTTTATTAGAATAATCGGATATTTAAAAGGGCGTGAAAAGGTTTATC
CGTTCGTCCATTTGTATGTGCATGCCAACCACAGGGTTCCCCAGATCTGGCGCCGGCCAGCGAGACGAGC
AAGATTGGCCGCCGCCCGAAACGATCCGACAGCGCGCCCAGCACAGGTGCGCAGGCAAATTGCACCAACG
CATACAGCGCCAGCAGAATGCCATAGTGGGCGGTGACGTCGTTCGAGTGAACCAGATCGCGCAGGAGGCC
CGGCAGCACCGGCATAATCAGGCCGATGCCGACAGCGTCGAGCGCGACAGTGCTCAGAATTACGATCAGG
GGTATGTTGGGTTTCACGTCTGGCCTCCGGACCAGCCTCCGCTGGTCCGATTGAACGCGCGGATTCTTTA
TCACTGATAAGTTGGTGGACATATTATGTTTATCAGTGATAAAGTGTCAAGCATGACAAAGTTGCAGCCG
AATACAGTGATCCGTGCCGCCCTGGACCTGTTGAACGAGGTCGGCGTAGACGGTCTGACGACACGCAAAC
TGGCGGAACGGTTGGGGGTTCAGCAGCCGGCGCTTTACTGGCACTTCAGGAACAAGCGGGCGCTGCTCGA
CGCACTGGCCGAAGCCATGCTGGCGGAGAATCATACGCATTCGGTGCCGAGAGCCGACGACGACTGGCGC
TCATTTCTGATCGGGAATGCCCGCAGCTTCAGGCAGGCGCTGCTCGCCTACCGCGATGGCGCGCGCATCC
ATGCCGGCACGCGACCGGGCGCACCGCAGATGGAAACGGCCGACGCGCAGCTTCGCTTCCTCTGCGAGGC
GGGTTTTTCGGCCGGGGACGCCGTCAATGCGCTGATGACAATCAGCTACTTCACTGTTGGGGCCGTGCTT
GAGGAGCAGGCCGGCGACAGCGATGCCGGCGAGCGCGGCGGCACCGTTGAACAGGCTCCGCTCTCGCCGC
TGTTGCGGGCCGCGATAGACGCCTTCGACGAAGCCGGTCCGGACGCAGCGTTCGAGCAGGGACTCGCGGT
GATTGTCGATGGATTGGCGAAAAGGAGGCTCGTTGTCAGGAACGTTGAAGGACCGAGAAAGGGTGACGAT
TGATCAGGACCGCTGCCGGAGCGCAACCCACTCACTACAGCAGAGCCATGTAGACAACATCCCCTCCCCC
TTTCCACCGCGTCAGACGCCCGTAGCAGCCCGCTACGGGCTTTTTCATGCCCTGCCCTAGCGTCCAAGCC
TCACGGCCGCGCTCGGCCTCTCTGGCGGCCTTCTGGCGCTCTTCCGCTTCCTCGCTCACTGACTCGCTGC
GCTCGGTCGTTCGGCTGCGGCGAGCGGTATCAGCTCACTCAAAGGCGGTAATACGGTTATCCACAGAATC
AGGGGATAACGCAGGAAAGAACATGTGAGCAAAAGGCCAGCAAAAGGCCAGGAACCGTAAAAAGGCCGCG
TTGCTGGCGTTTTTCCATAGGCTCCGCCCCCCTGACGAGCATCACAAAAATCGACGCTCAAGTCAGAGGT
GGCGAAACCCGACAGGACTATAAAGATACCAGGCGTTTCCCCCTGGAAGCTCCCTCGTGCGCTCTCCTGT
TCCGACCCTGCCGCTTACCGGATACCTGTCCGCCTTTCTCCCTTCGGGAAGCGTGGCGCTTTTCCGCTGC
ATAACCCTGCTTCGGGGTCATTATAGCGATTTTTTCGGTATATCCATCCTTTTTCGCACGATATACAGGA
TTTTGCCAAAGGGTTCGTGTAGACTTTCCTTGGTGTATCCAACGGCGTCAGCCGGGCAGGATAGGTGAAG
TAGGCCCACCCGCGAGCGGGTGTTCCTTCTTCACTGTCCCTTATTCGCACCTGGCGGTGCTCAACGGGAA
TCCTGCTCTGCGAGGCTGGCCGGCTACCGCCGGCGTAACAGATGAGGGCAAGCGGATGGCTGATGAAACC
AAGCCAACCAGGAAGGGCAGCCCACCTATCAAGGTGTACTGCCTTCCAGACGAACGAAGAGCGATTGAGG
AAAAGGCGGCGGCGGCCGGCATGAGCCTGTCGGCCTACCTGCTGGCCGTCGGCCAGGGCTACAAAATCAC
GGGCGTCGTGGACTATGAGCACGTCCGCGAGCTGGCCCGCATCAATGGCGACCTGGGCCGCCTGGGCGGC
CTGCTGAAACTCTGGCTCACCGACGACCCGCGCACGGCGCGGTTCGGTGATGCCACGATCCTCGCCCTGC
TGGCGAAGATCGAAGAGAAGCAGGACGAGCTTGGCAAGGTCATGATGGGCGTGGTCCGCCCGAGGGCAGA
GCCATGACTTTTTTAGCCGCTAAAACGGCCGGGGGGTGCGCGTGATTGCCAAGCACGTCCCCATGCGCTC
CATCAAGAAGAGCGACTTCGCGGAGCTGGTGAAGTACATCACCGACGAGCAAGGCAAGACCGAGCGCCTT
TCCGACGCTCACCGGGCTGGTTGCCCTCGCCGCTGGGCTGGCGGCCGTCTATGGCCCTGCAAACGCGCCA
GAAACGCCGTCGAAGCCGTGTGCGAGACACCGCGGCCGCCGGCGTTGTGGATACCTCGCGGAAAACTTGG
CCCTCACTGACAGATGAGGGGCGGACGTTGACACTTGAGGGGCCGACTCACCCGGCGCGGCGTTGACAGA
TGAGGGGCAGGCTCGATTTCGGCCGGCGACGTGGAGCTGGCCAGCCTCGCAAATCGGCGAAAACGCCTGA
TTTTACGCGAGTTTCCCACAGATGATGTGGACAAGCCTGGGGATAAGTGCCCTGCGGTATTGACACTTGA
GGGGCGCGACTACTGACAGATGAGGGGCGCGATCCTTGACACTTGAGGGGCAGAGTGCTGACAGATGAGG
GGCGCACCTATTGACATTTGAGGGGCTGTCCACAGGCAGAAAATCCAGCATTTGCAAGGGTTTCCGCCCG
TTTTTCGGCCACCGCTAACCTGTCTTTTAACCTGCTTTTAAACCAATATTTATAAACCTTGTTTTTAACC
AGGGCTGCGCCCTGTGCGCGTGACCGCGCACGCCGAAGGGGGGTGCCCCCCCTTCTCGAACCCTCCCGGC
CCGCTAACGCGGGCCTCCCATCCCCCCAGGGGCTGCGCCCCTCGGCCGCGAACGGCCTCACCCCAAAAAT
GGCAGCGCTGGCAGTCCTTGCCATTGCCGGGATCGGGGCAGTAACGGGATGGGCGATCAGCCCGAGCGCG
ACGCCCGGAAGCATTGACGTGCCGCAGGTGCTGGCATCGACATTCAGCGACCAGGTGCCGGGCAGTGAGG
GCGGCGGCCTGGGTGGCGGCCTGCCCTTCACTTCGGCCGTCGGGGCATTCACGGACTTCATGGCGGGGCC
GGCAATTTTTACCTTGGGCATTCTTGGCATAGTGGTCGCGGGTGCCGTGCTCGTGTTCGGGGGTGCGATA
AACCCAGCGAACCATTTGAGGTGATAGGTAAGATTATACCGAGGTATGAAAACGAGAATTGGACCTTTAC
AGAATTACTCTATGAAGCGCCATATTTAAAAAGCTACCAAGACGAAGAGGATGAAGAGGATGAGGAGGCA
GATTGCCTTGAATATATTGACAATACTGATAAGATAATATATCTTTTATATAGAAGATATCGCCGTATGT
AAGGATTTCAGGGGGCAAGGCATAGGCAGCGCGCTTATCAATATATCTATAGAATGGGCAAAGCATAAAA
ACTTGCATGGACTAATGCTTGAAACCCAGGACAATAACCTTATAGCTTGTAAATTCTATCATAATTGGGT
AATGACTCCAACTTATTGATAGTGTTTTATGTTCAGATAATGCCCGATGACTTTGTCATGCAGCTCCACC
GATTTTGAGAACGACAGCGACTTCCGTCCCAGCCGTGCCAGGTGCTGCCTCAGATTCAGGTTATGCCGCT
CAATTCGCTGCGTATATCGCTTGCTGATTACGTGCAGCTTTCCCTTCAGGCGGGATTCATACAGCGGCCA
GCCATCCGTCATCCATATCACCACGTCAAAGGGTGACAGCAGGCTCATAAGACGCCCCAGCGTCGCCATA
GTGCGTTCACCGAATACGTGCGCAACAACCGTCTTCCGGAGACTGTCATACGCGTAAAACAGCCAGCGCT
GGCGCGATTTAGCCCCGACATAGCCCCACTGTTCGTCCATTTCCGCGCAGACGATGACGTCACTGCCCGG
CTGTATGCGCGAGGTTACCGACTGCGGCCTGAGTTTTTTAAGTGACGTAAAATCGTGTTGAGGCCAACGC
CCATAATGCGGGCTGTTGCCCGGCATCCAACGCCATTCATGGCCATATCAATGATTTTCTGGTGCGTACC
GGGTTGAGAAGCGGTGTAAGTGAACTGCAGTTGCCATGTTTTACGGCAGTGAGAGCAGAGATAGCGCTGA
TGTCCGGCGGTGCTTTTGCCGTTACGCACCACCCCGTCAGTAGCTGAACAGGAGGGACAGCTGATAGAAA
CAGAAGCCACTGGAGCACCTCAAAAACACCATCATACACTAAATCAGTAAGTTGGCAGCATCACCCATAA
TTGTGGTTTCAAAATCGGCTCCGTCGATACTATGTTATACGCCAACTTTGAAAACAACTTTGAAAAAGCT
GTTTTCTGGTATTTAAGGTTTTAGAATGCAAGGAACAGTGAATTGGAGTTCGTCTTGTTATAATTAGCTT
CTTGGGGTATCTTTAAATACTGTAGAAAAGAGGAAGGAAATAATAAATGGCTAAAATGAGAATATCACCG
GAATTGAAAAAACTGATCGAAAAATACCGCTGCGTAAAAGATACGGAAGGAATGTCTCCTGCTAAGGTAT
ATAAGCTGGTGGGAGAAAATGAAAACCTATATTTAAAAATGACGGACAGCCGGTATAAAGGGACCACCTA
TGATGTGGAACGGGAAAAGGACATGATGCTATGGCTGGAAGGAAAGCTGCCTGTTCCAAAGGTCCTGCAC
TTTGAACGGCATGATGGCTGGAGCAATCTGCTCATGAGTGAGGCCGATGGCGTCCTTTGCTCGGAAGAGT
ATGAAGATGAACAAAGCCCTGAAAAGATTATCGAGCTGTATGCGGAGTGCATCAGGCTCTTTCACTCCAT
CGACATATCGGATTGTCCCTATACGAATAGCTTAGACAGCCGCTTAGCCGAATTGGATTACTTACTGAAT
AACGATCTGGCCGATGTGGATTGCGAAAACTGGGAAGAAGACACTCCATTTAAAGATCCGCGCGAGCTGT
ATGATTTTTTAAAGACGGAAAAGCCCGAAGAGGAACTTGTCTTTTCCCACGGCGACCTGGGAGACAGCAA
CATCTTTGTGAAAGATGGCAAAGTAAGTGGCTTTATTGATCTTGGGAGAAGCGGCAGGGCGGACAAGTGG
TATGACATTGCCTTCTGCGTCCGGTCGATCAGGGAGGATATCGGGGAAGAACAGTATGTCGAGCTATTTT
TTGACTTACTGGGGATCAAGCCTGATTGGGAGAAAATAAAATATTATATTTTACTGGATGAATTGTTTTA
GTACCTAGATGTGGCGCAACGATGCCGGCGACAAGCAGGAGCGCACCGACTTCTTCCGCATCAAGTGTTT
TGGCTCTCAGGCCGAGGCCCACGGCAAGTATTTGGGCAAGGGGTCGCTGGTATTCGTGCAGGGCAAGATT
CGGAATACCAAGTACGAGAAGGACGGCCAGACGGTCTACGGGACCGACTTCATTGCCGATAAGGTGGATT
ATCTGGACACCAAGGCACCAGGCGGGTCAAATCAGGAATAAGGGCACATTGCCCCGGCGTGAGTCGGGGC
AATCCCGCAAGGAGGGTGAATGAATCGGACGTTTGACCGGAAGGCATACAGGCAAGAACTGATCGACGCG
GGGTTTTCCGCCGAGGATGCCGAAACCATCGCAAGCCGCACCGTCATGCGTGCGCCCCGCGAAACCTTCC
AGTCCGTCGGCTCGATGGTCCAGCAAGCTACGGCCAAGATCGAGCGCGACAGCGTGCAACTGGCTCCCCC
TGCCCTGCCCGCGCCATCGGCCGCCGTGGAGCGTTCGCGTCGTCTCGAACAGGAGGCGGCAGGTTTGGCG
AAGTCGATGACCATCGACACGCGAGGAACTATGACGACCAAGAAGCGAAAAACCGCCGGCGAGGACCTGG
CAAAACAGGTCAGCGAGGCCAAGCAGGCCGCGTTGCTGAAACACACGAAGCAGCAGATCAAGGAAATGCA
GCTTTCCTTGTTCGATATTGCGCCGTGGCCGGACACGATGCGAGCGATGCCAAACGACACGGCCCGCTCT
GCCCTGTTCACCACGCGCAACAAGAAAATCCCGCGCGAGGCGCTGCAAAACAAGGTCATTTTCCACGTCA
ACAAGGACGTGAAGATCACCTACACCGGCGTCGAGCTGCGGGCCGACGATGACGAACTGGTGTGGCAGCA
GGTGTTGGAGTACGCGAAGCGCACCCCTATCGGCGAGCCGATCACCTTCACGTTCTACGAGCTTTGCCAG
GACCTGGGCTGGTCGATCAATGGCCGGTATTACACGAAGGCCGAGGAATGCCTGTCGCGCCTACAGGCGA
CGGCGATGGGCTTCACGTCCGACCGCGTTGGGCACCTGGAATCGGTGTCGCTGCTGCACCGCTTCCGCGT
CCTGGACCGTGGCAAGAAAACGTCCCGTTGCCAGGTCCTGATCGACGAGGAAATCGTCGTGCTGTTTGCT
GGCGACCACTACACGAAATTCATATGGGAGAAGTACCGCAAGCTGTCGCCGACGGCCCGACGGATGTTCG
ACTATTTCAGCTCGCACCGGGAGCCGTACCCGCTCAAGCTGGAAACCTTCCGCCTCATGTGCGGATCGGA
TTCCACCCGCGTGAAGAAGTGGCGCGAGCAGGTCGGCGAAGCCTGCGAAGAGTTGCGAGGCAGCGGCCTG
GTGGAACACGCCTGGGTCAATGATGACCTGGTGCATTGCAAACGCTAGGGCCTTGTGGGGTCAGTTCCGG
CTGGGGGTTCAGCAGCCAGCGCTTTACTGGCATTTCAGGAACAAGCGGGCACTGCTCGACGCACTTGCTT
CGCTCAGTATCGCTCGGGACGCACGGCGCGCTCTACGAACTGCCGATAAACAGAGGATTAAAATTGACAA
TTGTGATTAAGGCTCAGATTCGACGGCTTGGAGCGGCCGACGTGCAGGATTTCCGCGAGATCCGATTGTC
GGCCCTGAAGAAAGCTCCAGAGATGTTCGGGTCCGTTTACGAGCACGAGGAGAAAAAGCCCATGGAGGCG
TTCGCTGAACGGTTGCGAGATGCCGTGGCATTCGGCGCCTACATCGACGGCGAGATCATTGGGCTGTCGG
TCTTCAAACAGGAGGACGGCCCCAAGGACGCTCACAAGGCGCATCTGTCCGGCGTTTTCGTGGAGCCCGA
ACAGCGAGGCCGAGGGGTCGCCGGTATGCTGCTGCGGGCGTTGCCGGCGGGTTTATTGCTCGTGATGATC
GTCCGACAGATTCCAACGGGAATCTGGTGGATGCGCATCTTCATCCTCGGCGCACTTAATATTTCGCTAT
TCTGGAGCTTGTTGTTTATTTCGGTCTACCGCCTGCCGGGCGGGGTCGCGGCGACGGTAGGCGCTGTGCA
GCCGCTGATGGTCGTGTTCATCTCTGCCGCTCTGCTAGGTAGCCCGATACGATTGATGGCGGTCCTGGGG
GCTATTTGCGGAACTGCGGGCGTGGCGCTGTTGGTGTTGACACCAAACGCAGCGCTAGATCCTGTCGGCG
TCGCAGCGGGCCTGGCGGGGGCGGTTTCCATGGCGTTCGGAACCGTGCTGACCCGCAAGTGGCAACCTCC
CGTGCCTCTGCTCACCTTTACCGCCTGGCAACTGGCGGCCGGAGGACTTCTGCTCGTTCCAGTAGCTTTA
GTGTTTGATCCGCCAATCCCGATGCCTACAGGAACCAATGTTCTCGGCCTGGCGTGGCTCGGCCTGATCG
GAGCGGGTTTAACCTACTTCCTTTGGTTCCGGGGGATCTCGCGACTCGAACCTACAGTTGTTTCCTTACT
GGGCTTTCTCAGCCCCAGATCTGGGGTCGATCAGCCGGGGATGCATCAGGCCGACAGTCGGAACTTCGGG
TCCCCGACCTGTACCATTCGGTGAGCAATGGATAGGGGAGTTGATATCGTCAACGTTCACTTCTAAAGAA
ATAGCGCCACTCAGCTTCCTCAGCGGCTTTATCCAGCGATTTCCTATTATGTCGGCATAGTTCTCAAGAT
CGACAGCCTGTCACGGTTAAGCGAGAAATGAATAAGAAGGCTGATAATTCGGATCTCTGCGAGGGAGATG
ATATTTGATCACAGGCAGCAACGCTCTGTCATCGTTACAATCAACATGCTACCCTCCGCGAGATCATCCG
TGTTTCAAACCCGGCAGCTTAGTTGCCGTTCTTCCGAATAGCATCGGTAACATGAGCAAAGTCTGCCGCC
TTACAACGGCTCTCCCGCTGACGCCGTCCCGGACTGATGGGCTGCCTGTATCGAGTGGTGATTTTGTGCC
GAGCTGCCGGTCGGGGAGCTGTTGGCTGGCTGGTGGCAGGATATATTGTGGTGTAAACAAATTGACGCTT
AGACAACTTAATAACACATTGCGGACGTTTTTAATGTACTGGGGTGGTTTTTCTTTTCACCAGTGAGACG
GGCAACAGCTGATTGCCCTTCACCGCCTGGCCCTGAGAGAGTTGCAGCAAGCGGTCCACGCTGGTTTGCC
CCAGCAGGCGAAAATCCTGTTTGATGGTGGTTCCGAAATCGGCAAAATCCCTTATAAATCAAAAGAATAG
CCCGAGATAGGGT
[37 nt withheld, positions 8834-8870]
AAAGAACGTGGACTCCAACGTCAAAGG
[141 nt withheld, positions 8898-9038]
G
[44 nt withheld, positions 9040-9083]
CATTCAGGCTGCGCAACTGTTGGGAAGGGCGATCGGTGCGGGCCTCTTCGCTATTACGCCAGCTGGCGAA
AGGGGGATGTGCTGCAAGGCGATTAAGTTGGGTAACGCCAGGGTTTTCCCAGTCACGACGTTGTAAAACG
ACGGCCAGTGAATTAATTCCCATCTTGAAAGAAATATAGTTTAAATATTTATTGATAAAATAACAAGTCA
GGTATTATAGTCCAAGCAAAAACATAAATTTATTGATGCAAGTTTAAATTCAGAAATATTTCAATAACTG
ATTATATCAGCTGGTACATTGCCGTAGATGAAAGACTGAGTGCGATATTATGTGTAATACATAAATTGAT
GATATAGCTAGCTTAGCTCATCGGGGGATCGATCCTCTAGGGGTCATCAGATCTCGGTGACGGGCAGGAC
CGGACGGGGCGGTACCGGCAGGCTGAAGTCCAGCTGCCAGAAACCCACGTCATGCCAGTTCCCGTGCTTG
AAGCCGGCCGCCCGCAGCATGCCGCGGGGGGCATATCCGAGCGCCTCGTGCATGCGCACGCTCGGGTCGT
TGGGCAGCCCGATGACAGCGACCACGCTCTTGAAGCCCTGTGCCTCCAGGGACTTCAGCAGGTGGGTGTA
GAGCGTGGAGCCCAGTCCCGTCCGCTGGTGGCGGGGGGAGACGTACACGGTCGACTCGGCCGTCCAGTCG
TAGGCGTTGCGTGCCTTCCAGGGGCCCGCGTAGGCGATGCCGGCGACCTCGCCGTCCACCTCGGCGACGA
GCCAGGGATAGCGCTCCCGCAGACGGACGAGGTCGTCCGTCCACTCCTGCGGTTCCTGCGGCTCGGTACG
GAAGTTGACCGTGCTTGTCTCGATGTAGTGGTTGACGATGGTGCAGACCGCCGGCATGTCCGCCTCGGTG
GCACGGCGGATGTCGGCCGGGCGTCGTTCTGGGCTCATGGTAGATCCCCCTAGAGTCGAGATCTGGATTG
AGAGTGAATATGAGACTCTAATTGGATACCGAGGGGAATTTATGGAACGTCAGTGGAGCATTTTTGACAA
GAAATATTTGCTAGCTGATAGTGACCTTAGGCGACTTTTGAACGCGCAATAATGGTTTCTGACGTATGTG
CTTAGCTCATTAAACTCCAGAAACCCGCGGCTGAGTGGCTCCTTCAACGTTGCGGTTCTGTCAGTTCCAA
ACGTAAAACGGCTTGTCCCGCGTCATCGGCGGGGGTCATAACGTGACTCCCTTAATTCTCCGCTCATGAT
CTTGATCCCCTGCGCCATCAGATCCTTGGCGGCAAGAAAGCCATCCAGTTTACTTTGCAGGGCTTCCCAA
CCTTACCAGAGGGCGCCCCAGCTGGCAATTCCGGTTCGCTTGCTGTCCATAAAACCGCCCAGTCTAGCTA
TCGCCATGTAAGCCCACTGCAAGCTACCTGCTTTCTCTTTGCGCTTGCGTTTTCCCTTGTCCAGATAGCC
CAGTAGCTGACATTCATCCGGGGTCAGCACCGTTTCTGCGGACTGGCTTTCTACGTGTTCCGCTTCCTTT
AGCAGCCCTTGCGCCCTGAGTGCTTGCGGCAGCGTGAAGCTTCGACGAGTCAGTAATAAACGGCGTCAAA
GTGGTTGCAGCCGGCACACACGAGTCGTGTTTATCAACTCAAAGCACAAATACTTTTCCTCAACCTAAAA
ATAAGGCAATTAGCCAAAAACAACTTTGCGTGTAAACAACGCTCAATACACGTGTCATTTTATTATTAGC
TATTGCTTCACCGCCTTAGCTTTCTCGTGACCTAGTCGTCCTCGTCTTTTCTTCTTCTTCTTCTATAAAA
CAATACCCAAAGACCTCTTCTTCTTCACAATTCAGATTTCAATTTCTCAAAATCTTAAAAACTTTCTCTC
AATTCTCTCTACCGTGATCAAGGTAAATTTCTGTGTTCCTTATTCTCTCAAAATCTTCGATTTTGTTTTC
GTTCGATCCCAATTTCGTATATGTTCTTTGGTTTAGATTCTGTTAATCTTAGATCGAAGACGATTTTCTG
GGTTTGATCGTTAGATATCATCTTAATTCTCGATTAGGGTTTCATAGATATCATCCGATTTGTTCAAATA
ATTTGAGTTTTGTCGAATAATTACTCTTCGATTTGTGATTTCTATCTAGATCTGGTGTTAGTTTCTAGTT
TGTGCGATCGAATTTGTCGATTAATCTGAGTTTTTCTGATTAACAGACTAGTATGATGCTGCAGCCTAAG
AAGAAGAGAAAGGTTGGAGGGGTGAGCAAAGGTGAAGAACTGTTTACCGGTGTTGTTCCGATTCTGGTTG
AACTGGATGGTGACGTTAATGGTCACAAATTTTCAGTTAGCGGTGAAGGCGAAGGTGATGCAACCTATGG
TAAACTGACCCTGAAATTTATCTGTACCACCGGCAAACTGCCGGTTCCGTGGCCGACCCTGGTTACCACC
CTGAGCTGGGGTGTTCAGTGTTTTGCACGTTATCCGGATCACATGAAACAGCACGATTTTTTCAAAAGCG
CAATGCCGGAAGGTTATGTTCAAGAACGTACCATCTTCTTCAAAGATGACGGCAACTATAAAACCCGTGC
CGAAGTTAAATTTGAAGGTGATACCCTGGTGAATCGCATTGAACTGAAAGGCATCGATTTTAAAGAGGAT
GGTAATATCCTGGGCCACAAACTGGAATATAATGCCATTCATGGCAACGTGTATATCACCGCAGATAAAC
AGAAAAACGGCATCAAAGCAAATTTTGGCCTGAACTGCAATATTGAAGATGGTTCAGTTCAGCTGGCAGA
TCATTATCAGCAGAATACCCCGATTGGTGATGGTCCGGTTCTGCTGCCGGATAATCATTATCTGAGCACC
CAGAGCAAACTGAGCAAAGATCCGAATGAAAAACGTGATCACATGGTGCTGCTGGAATTTGTTACCGCAG
CAGGTATTACCCTGGGTATGGATGAACTGTATAAAGAGCTCATGCAGTCGATGAAAGAAACAGCTTCGAA
TATTGCAGCTTCTGCAAAATCTGGCATGGACAAAACCAAAGCTACCTTGGAGGAAAAGGCGGAGAAGATG
AAGACACGAGACCCTGTTCAGAAACAGATGGCTACACAGGTTAAAGAAGATAAGATCAATCAAGCTGAGA
TGCAGAAGAGAGAAACGCGTCAGCACAACGCGGCCATGAAAGAAGCGGCTGGAGCCGGAACCGGTTTAGG
TTTGGGGACGGCCACTCACTCGACCACTGGACAAGTCGGACACGGCACTGGGACACATCAGATGTCGGCT
CTGCCTGGTCACGGAACGGGACAACTGACCGACCGCGTTGTGGAGGGCACGGCTGTGACCGACCCGATTG
GAAGGAACACTGGAACTGGTCGGACAACCGCTCATAACACACACGTTGGTGGTGGTGGTGCCACCGGGTA
CGGAACCGGCGGGGGATATACTGGAAGATCTATGGTGTCAAAAGGTGAGGAACTGTTTACAGGCGTGGTG
CCGATCCTGGTAGAGCTGGACGGGGATGTGAATGGCCATAAATTCAGCGTTTCAGGTGAAGGTGAGGGCG
ACGCCACGTACGGAAAACTGACACTGAAATTCATTTGCACAACAGGTAAACTGCCTGTGCCTTGGCCTAC
ACTGGTGACCACCTTTGGTTATGGTCTGATGTGCTTTGCTCGCTATCCTGACCACATGAAACAACATGAT
TTCTTTAAATCTGCCATGCCTGAAGGCTACGTGCAAGAGCGCACCATTTTTTTCAAAGACGATGGGAATT
ACAAAACACGTGCGGAGGTGAAATTCGAGGGCGATACACTGGTTAACCGTATCGAGCTGAAAGGTATCGA
CTTCAAAGAGGACGGAAACATTCTGGGTCATAAACTGGAATACAACTACAACAGCCATAACGTGTACATC
ATGGCCGACAAACAAAAAAACGGGATTAAAGTGAACTTCAAAATCCGCCACAACATCGAAGATGGCAGCG
TGCAGCTGGCCGACCACTATCAACAAAACACACCGATCGGCGACGGTCCTGTACTGCTGCCTGACAACCA
CTATCTGTCATATCAGAGCGCACTGTCAAAAGATCCTAACGAGAAACGCGACCACATGGTTCTGCTGGAA
TTCGTGACAGCCGCTGGCATTACACTGGGCATGGACGAGCTGTACAAATAACCCGGGTAGGAGCTCATAT
GAAGATGAAGATGAAATATTTGGTGTGTCAAATAAATAGCTTGTGTGCTTAAGTTTGTGTTTTTTTCTTG
GCTTGTTGTGTTATGAATTTGTGGCTTTTTCTAATATTAAATGAATGTAAGATCTCATTATAATGAATAA
ACAAATGTTTCTATAATCCATTGTGAATGTTTTGTTGGATCTCTTCTGCAGCATATAACTACTGTATGTG
CTATGGTATGGACTATGGAATATGATTAAAGATAAGGAATTCAGATCGGCTGAGTGGCTCCTTCAACGTT
GCGGTTCTGTCAGTTCCAAACGTAAAACGGCTTGTCCCGCGTCATCGGCGGGGGTCATAACGTGACTCCC
TTAATTCTCCGCTCATGATCAGATTGTCGTTTCCCGCCTTCAGTTTAAACTATCAGTGTTTGACAGGATA
TATTGGC
Features (pLannotate 1.2.2; 26 found; start..end, strand, type, name):
    118..367     -  CDS            TcR (fragment): tetracycline efflux protein; tetA; confers resistance to tetracycline
    473..1123    +  CDS            TetR: tetracycline resistance regulatory protein; tetR
   1482..1672    -  rep_origin     ori (fragment): high-copy-number ColE1/pMB1/pBR322/pUC origin of replication
   1804..1913    +  oriT           oriT: incP origin of transfer
   1946..2317    +  CDS            traJ: oriT-recognizing protein; traJ
   2454..3085    +  rep_origin     oriV: incP origin of replication
   3149..3424    +  CDS            klaC (fragment): KLAC_ECOLX - Also known as telB. Protein predicted: Swiss-Prot protein existence level 4. Belongs to the kla operon, which is associated with cryptic tellurite resistance, and IncW plasmid fertility inhibition. From Escherichia coli.
   3620..3769    +  CDS            satA (fragment): STA_BACSU - Also known as yyaR. Experimental evidence at protein level: Swiss-Prot protein existence level 1. Involved in resistance to streptothricin, a broad-spectrum antibiotic produced by streptomycetes. Detoxifies streptothricin via acetylation of the beta amino group of the first beta-lysyl moiety of streptothricin. From Bacillus subtilis (strain 168).
   3778..4545    -  mobile_element IS1: prokaryotic transposable element IS1
   4737..5531    +  CDS            KanR: aminoglycoside phosphotransferase; aphA-3; confers resistance to kanamycin
   5830..6978    +  CDS            trfA: trans-acting replication protein that binds to and activates oriV
   7002..7065    +  CDS            TetR (fragment): tetracycline resistance regulatory protein; tetR
   8574..8598    +  misc_feature   LB T-DNA repeat: left border repeat from nopaline C58 T-DNA
   8652..8782    -  CDS            lacI (fragment): lac repressor; lacI; The lac repressor binds to the lac operator to inhibit transcription in E. coli. This inhibition can be relieved by adding lactose or isopropyl-β-D-thiogalactopyranoside (IPTG).
   8783..9083    -  rep_origin     M13 ori (fragment) (sequence partly withheld): M13 bacteriophage origin of replication; arrow indicates direction of (+) strand synthesis
   9081..9236    -  CDS            lacZα (fragment) (sequence partly withheld): LacZα fragment of β-galactosidase; lacZ fragment
   9245..9445    -  terminator     gene 7 terminator: transcription terminator for octopine-type Ti plasmid gene 7
   9480..10031   -  CDS            BlpR: phosphinothricin acetyltransferase; Streptomyces hygroscopicus bar; confers resistance to bialophos or phosphinothricin
  10082..10261   -  promoter       NOS promoter: nopaline synthase promoter
  10341..10685   -  CDS            tnpA (fragment): TN5P_ECOLX - Also known as tnp. Experimental evidence at protein level: Swiss-Prot protein existence level 1. Mediates transposition of transposon Tn5 by a 'cut and paste' mechanism. First, the monomeric transposase binds the 19 bp inverted DNA repeats flanking the transposon. Then, dimerization of the DNA- bound transposase creates a synaptic DNA complex. After nicking of the first DNA strand, excision of the transposon proceeds through a series of intermediates. The transposase then mediates the insertion of the transposon at a new site by strand transfer. The activity of the wild- type tran
  11345..12058   +  CDS            mCerulean3: mCerulean3 is a basic (constitutively fluorescent) cyan fluorescent protein published in 2011, derived from Aequorea victoria. It is reported to be a somewhat slowly-maturing monomer with very low acid sensitivity.
  12065..12538   +  CDS            LEA46: LEA46_ARATH - Also known as LEA4-5 From Arabidopsis thaliana (Mouse-ear cress).
  12545..13261   +  CDS            Citrine: Citrine is a basic (constitutively fluorescent) yellow fluorescent protein published in 2001, derived from Aequorea victoria. It has moderate acid sensitivity.
  13281..13529   +  terminator     HSP terminator: efficient transcription terminator from the Arabidopsis thaliana heat shock protein 18.2 gene (Nagaya et al., 2010)
  13540..13570   -  promoter       NOS promoter (fragment): nopaline synthase promoter
  13694..8       +  misc_feature   RB T-DNA repeat (across the origin): right border repeat from nopaline C58 T-DNA
