[The description below was written by a language model from this plasmid's Addgene catalogue record and pLannotate feature annotations shown in this document.]
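Description:
pGPTVII-nlsSED1 is a plant binary vector of about 13.7 kb, built on the pGPTVII backbone, for expressing a nuclear-targeted version of the SED1 biosensor in Arabidopsis thaliana. The backbone carries the broad-host-range IncP replication system (oriV with its activator trfA) together with oriT and traJ for conjugal transfer. This arrangement allows maintenance in both E. coli and Agrobacterium, although the record itself names only the E. coli growth strain. Bacterial selection is by kanamycin through an aphA-3-type KanR gene. The annotation also picks up backbone remnants, including an IS1 element, intact and fragmentary tetR, and pieces of tetA, ColE1 ori, lacZα, lacI and M13 ori.

Nopaline-type left and right border repeats delimit the T-DNA, which holds two cassettes. Next to the left border, a NOS promoter drives the bar gene (phosphinothricin acetyltransferase) ending in the gene 7 terminator, giving Basta selection of transformed plants. Toward the right border lies the sensor: an SV40 NLS fused to the N terminus of mCerulean3, followed by the Arabidopsis intrinsically disordered protein AtLEA4-5 and then Citrine, terminated by the Arabidopsis HSP18.2 terminator. The catalogue lists pUBQ10 as the promoter; it is not annotated in the feature table, but an unannotated stretch upstream of mCerulean3 could accommodate it.

The cyan and yellow fluorescent proteins flanking the disordered LEA domain form a donor–acceptor pair of the kind used for FRET, so conformational changes in AtLEA4-5 should alter the fluorescence ratio. According to the associated publication title, the sensor tracks the physical-chemical effects of osmotic stress on cells, and the NLS directs this readout to the nucleus.
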