Addgene plasmid #178190: pGPTVII-nlsSED1
Purpose: SED1 biosensor for expression in Arabidopsis thaliana
Depositing lab: Cesar Cuevas-Velazquez & Jose Dinneny. Depositing organization: Stanford University. Publication: Intrinsically disordered protein biosensor tracks the physical-chemical effects of osmotic stress on cells. Cuevas-Velazquez CL, Vellosillo T, Guadalupe K, Schmidt HB, Yu F, Moses D, Brophy JAN, Cosio-Acosta D, Das A, Wang L, Jones AM, Covarrubias AA, Sukenik S, Dinneny JR. Nat Commun. 2021 Sep 14;12(1):5438. doi: 10.1038/s41467-021-25736-8. PubMed 34521831.
Backbone
  Vector backbone: pGPTVII
  Backbone size w/o insert (bp): 11751
  Vector type: Plant Expression
  Selectable markers: Basta
Growth in bacteria
  Bacterial resistance: Kanamycin, 50 μg/mL
  Growth temperature: 37°C
  Growth strain: DH5alpha
  Copy number: High Copy
Gene/Insert
  Gene/Insert name: SED1 biosensor (alt name: NLS-mCerulean3-AtLEA4-5-Citrine)
  Species: Synthetic
  Insert size (bp): 1959
  Promoter: pUBQ10
  Tag / fusion protein: SV40 NLS (N terminal on insert)
  Cloning method: Gibson Cloning
Terms and licenses: Academic/Nonprofit Terms; Industry Terms: Not Available to Industry
How to cite: pGPTVII-nlsSED1 was a gift from Cesar Cuevas-Velazquez & Jose Dinneny (Addgene plasmid # 178190 ; http://n2t.net/addgene:178190 ; RRID:Addgene_178190)
