>Addgene plasmid #178190 | pGPTVII-nlsSED1 | depositor partial sequence | sequence record 345842 | NLS-SED1
ATGATGCTGCAGCCTAAGAAGAAGAGAAAGGTTGGAGGGGTGAGCAAAGGTGAAGAACTGTTTACCGGTG
TTGTTCCGATTCTGGTTGAACTGGATGGTGACGTTAATGGTCACAAATTTTCAGTTAGCGGTGAAGGCGA
AGGTGATGCAACCTATGGTAAACTGACCCTGAAATTTATCTGTACCACCGGCAAACTGCCGGTTCCGTGG
CCGACCCTGGTTACCACCCTGAGCTGGGGTGTTCAGTGTTTTGCACGTTATCCGGATCACATGAAACAGC
ACGATTTTTTCAAAAGCGCAATGCCGGAAGGTTATGTTCAAGAACGTACCATCTTCTTCAAAGATGACGG
CAACTATAAAACCCGTGCCGAAGTTAAATTTGAAGGTGATACCCTGGTGAATCGCATTGAACTGAAAGGC
ATCGATTTTAAAGAGGATGGTAATATCCTGGGCCACAAACTGGAATATAATGCCATTCATGGCAACGTGT
ATATCACCGCAGATAAACAGAAAAACGGCATCAAAGCAAATTTTGGCCTGAACTGCAATATTGAAGATGG
TTCAGTTCAGCTGGCAGATCATTATCAGCAGAATACCCCGATTGGTGATGGTCCGGTTCTGCTGCCGGAT
AATCATTATCTGAGCACCCAGAGCAAACTGAGCAAAGATCCGAATGAAAAACGTGATCACATGGTGCTGC
TGGAATTTGTTACCGCAGCAGGTATTACCCTGGGTATGGATGAACTGTATAAAGAGCTCATGCAGTCGAT
GAAAGAAACAGCTTCGAATATTGCAGCTTCTGCAAAATCTGGCATGGACAAAACCAAAGCTACCTTGGAG
GAAAAGGCGGAGAAGATGAAGACACGAGACCCTGTTCAGAAACAGATGGCTACACAGGTTAAAGAAGATA
AGATCAATCAAGCTGAGATGCAGAAGAGAGAAACGCGTCAGCACAACGCGGCCATGAAAGAAGCGGCTGG
AGCCGGAACCGGTTTAGGTTTGGGGACGGCCACTCACTCGACCACTGGACAAGTCGGACACGGCACTGGG
ACACATCAGATGTCGGCTCTGCCTGGTCACGGAACGGGACAACTGACCGACCGCGTTGTGGAGGGCACGG
CTGTGACCGACCCGATTGGAAGGAACACTGGAACTGGTCGGACAACCGCTCATAACACACACGTTGGTGG
TGGTGGTGCCACCGGGTACGGAACCGGCGGGGGATATACTGGAAGATCTATGGTGTCAAAAGGTGAGGAA
CTGTTTACAGGCGTGGTGCCGATCCTGGTAGAGCTGGACGGGGATGTGAATGGCCATAAATTCAGCGTTT
CAGGTGAAGGTGAGGGCGACGCCACGTACGGAAAACTGACACTGAAATTCATTTGCACAACAGGTAAACT
GCCTGTGCCTTGGCCTACACTGGTGACCACCTTTGGTTATGGTCTGATGTGCTTTGCTCGCTATCCTGAC
CACATGAAACAACATGATTTCTTTAAATCTGCCATGCCTGAAGGCTACGTGCAAGAGCGCACCATTTTTT
TCAAAGACGATGGGAATTACAAAACACGTGCGGAGGTGAAATTCGAGGGCGATACACTGGTTAACCGTAT
CGAGCTGAAAGGTATCGACTTCAAAGAGGACGGAAACATTCTGGGTCATAAACTGGAATACAACTACAAC
AGCCATAACGTGTACATCATGGCCGACAAACAAAAAAACGGGATTAAAGTGAACTTCAAAATCCGCCACA
ACATCGAAGATGGCAGCGTGCAGCTGGCCGACCACTATCAACAAAACACACCGATCGGCGACGGTCCTGT
ACTGCTGCCTGACAACCACTATCTGTCATATCAGAGCGCACTGTCAAAAGATCCTAACGAGAAACGCGAC
CACATGGTTCTGCTGGAATTCGTGACAGCCGCTGGCATTACACTGGGCATGGACGAGCTGTACAAATAA
